Addgene plasmid #173477: pTwist-SARS-CoV-2 Δ18 P.2/B.1.1.248
Purpose: Encodes SARS-CoV-2 P.2/B.1.1.248 Spike Protein lacking 18 C-terminal amino acids for pseudovirus production
Depositing lab: Alejandro Balazs. Depositing organization: Massachusetts General Hospital. Publication: Multiple SARS-CoV-2 variants escape neutralization by vaccine-induced humoral immunity. Garcia-Beltran WF, Lam EC, St Denis K, Nitido AD, Garcia ZH, Hauser BM, Feldman J, Pavlovic MN, Gregory DJ, Poznansky MC, Sigal A, Schmidt AG, Iafrate AJ, Naranbhai V, Balazs AB. Cell. 2021 Mar 12. pii: S0092-8674(21)00298-1. doi: 10.1016/j.cell.2021.03.013. PubMed 33743213.
Backbone
  Vector backbone: pTwist
  Vector type: Mammalian Expression
Growth in bacteria
  Bacterial resistance: Ampicillin, 100 μg/mL
  Growth temperature: 37°C
  Growth strain: DH5alpha
  Copy number: Unknown
Gene/Insert
  Gene/Insert name: SARS-CoV-2 Spike Truncated to remove 18 amino acids
Terms and licenses: Academic/Nonprofit Terms; Industry Terms: Not Available to Industry
How to cite: pTwist-SARS-CoV-2 Δ18 P.2/B.1.1.248 was a gift from Alejandro Balazs (Addgene plasmid # 173477 ; http://n2t.net/addgene:173477 ; RRID:Addgene_173477)
