[The description below was written by a language model from this plasmid's Addgene catalogue record and pLannotate feature annotations shown in this document.]
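Description:
pTwist-SARS-CoV-2 Δ18 P.2/B.1.1.248 is a mammalian expression plasmid of about 10.5 kb, built on a pTwist backbone, that encodes the SARS-CoV-2 spike glycoprotein of the P.2/B.1.1.248 variant lineage with the last 18 C-terminal amino acids removed. It is propagated in E. coli through a high-copy ColE1/pUC-type origin and selected with ampicillin via a β-lactamase gene.

In the annotated sequence, the spike coding region lies downstream of a CMV enhancer with CMV promoter elements (annotated as a truncated CMVd2 form plus a short fragment) and an internally truncated human β-globin intron, an arrangement that gives strong constitutive transcription and a spliced message in mammalian cells. A WPRE follows the open reading frame to boost transcript stability and expression, and an SV40 polyadenylation signal is annotated just beyond it, although on the opposite strand. A separate cassette of SV40 early promoter, neomycin phosphotransferase gene and bGH polyadenylation signal would allow G418 selection of transfected cells. Bacterial T7 and rrnG terminators and short β-globin insulator elements flank the cassettes, presumably to limit transcriptional read-through and interference between units.

The stated purpose is pseudovirus production: the plasmid supplies the envelope protein in trans when co-transfected with packaging and reporter genome plasmids, which are not part of this construct. Truncating the spike cytoplasmic tail is a common modification generally used to improve spike incorporation into pseudotyped particles and raise titres. The associated study examined escape of SARS-CoV-2 variants from vaccine-induced neutralizing antibodies, so the construct suits variant-specific neutralization assays. The record does not list the individual variant-defining mutations.
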