Features (pLannotate 1.2.2; 21 found; start..end, strand, type, name):
     91..3855    +  CDS            S: SPIKE_SARS2 - Experimental evidence at protein level: Swiss-Prot protein existence level 1. [Spike glycoprotein]: May down-regulate host tetherin (BST2) by lysosomal degradation, thereby counteracting its antiviral activity. From Severe acute respiratory syndrome coronavirus 2 (2019-nCoV) (SARS-CoV-2).
   3929..4517    +  misc_feature   WPRE: woodchuck hepatitis virus posttranscriptional regulatory element
   4570..4691    -  polyA_signal   SV40 poly(A) signal: SV40 polyadenylation signal
   4714..4783    -  CDS            large T antigen (fragment): large T antigen from SV40 (simian virus 40)
   4806..4852    +  terminator     T7 terminator: transcription terminator for bacteriophage T7 RNA polymerase
   4882..5018    +  terminator     rrnG terminator: transcription terminator from the E. coli ribosomal RNA rrnG operon (Albrechtsen et al., 1991)
   5063..5134    +  misc_feature   3' β-globin insulator: insulator downstream of the human β-globin locus (Farrell et al., 2002)
   5179..5375    +  promoter       SV40 promoter: SV40 early promoter
   5389..6180    +  CDS            neo: KKA2_KLEPN - Also known as kan, nptII. Experimental evidence at protein level: Swiss-Prot protein existence level 1. Resistance to kanamycin, neomycin, paromomycin, ribostamycin, butirosin and gentamicin B. From Klebsiella pneumoniae.
   6194..6418    +  polyA_signal   bGH poly(A) signal: bovine growth hormone polyadenylation signal
   6614..7202    -  rep_origin     ori: high-copy-number ColE1/pMB1/pBR322/pUC origin of replication
   7374..7438    -  CDS            bla(M) (fragment): β-lactamase lacking the signal sequence; bla(M); allows cytosolic expression of β-lactamase
   7948..8808    +  CDS            AmpR: β-lactamase; bla; confers resistance to ampicillin, carbenicillin, and related antibiotics
   8821..8957    +  terminator     rrnG terminator: transcription terminator from the E. coli ribosomal RNA rrnG operon (Albrechtsen et al., 1991)
   9109..9180    +  misc_feature   5' β-globin insulator: insulator upstream of the human β-globin locus (Farrell et al., 2002)
   9185..9231    -  terminator     T7 terminator: transcription terminator for bacteriophage T7 RNA polymerase
   9249..9297    -  polyA_signal   poly(A) signal: synthetic polyadenylation signal
   9378..9681    +  enhancer       CMV enhancer: human cytomegalovirus immediate early enhancer
   9754..9771    -  promoter       CMV promoter (fragment): human cytomegalovirus (CMV) immediate early promoter
   9834..9885    +  promoter       CMVd2 promoter: truncated human cytomegalovirus (CMV) immediate early promoter that yields moderately reduced expression relative to the full-length promoter
  10019..32      +  intron         β-globin intron (across the origin): internally truncated intron from human β-globin
>Addgene plasmid #173477 | pTwist-SARS-CoV-2 Δ18 P.2/B.1.1.248 | addgene full sequence | sequence record 339567 | Addgene NGS Result
TCATGTTCATACCTCTTATCTTCCTCCCACAGCTCCTGGGCAACGTGCTGGTCTGTGTGCTGGCCCATCA
CTTTGGCAAAGGCGGCCGCCATGTTTGTGTTCCTCGTTCTCCTGCCCCTCGTTTCTTCCCAATGCGTGAA
CCTCACAACTAGAACGCAGCTCCCACCCGCTTACACGAACTCTTTTACTCGTGGAGTATACTATCCCGAT
AAAGTCTTTAGGTCCAGTGTCCTTCATTCTACTCAAGACCTTTTCCTGCCATTCTTCTCAAATGTCACCT
GGTTCCATGCTATCCACGTTTCTGGCACCAACGGAACTAAACGATTTGATAATCCCGTCTTGCCATTTAA
CGATGGCGTATACTTTGCCTCAACGGAGAAGTCCAACATTATCCGGGGATGGATATTTGGCACCACCCTG
GACTCCAAGACACAGTCTCTCCTCATTGTGAACAACGCCACCAATGTCGTCATCAAAGTCTGTGAATTTC
AATTTTGTAACGATCCCTTTCTCGGGGTTTATTATCATAAGAATAACAAGTCTTGGATGGAGTCAGAGTT
CCGCGTTTACAGTTCCGCTAACAACTGTACTTTTGAGTACGTTTCCCAACCATTTCTCATGGATCTTGAA
GGGAAGCAAGGCAACTTCAAGAATCTCCGCGAATTTGTGTTTAAGAATATAGACGGCTACTTCAAAATTT
ATAGCAAGCATACCCCGATAAATCTGGTTCGGGATCTCCCTCAAGGCTTCTCCGCGTTGGAACCCCTCGT
GGACTTGCCGATTGGCATCAACATCACCCGGTTCCAAACCCTTCTTGCCCTTCATCGAAGCTACCTCACG
CCTGGCGACAGTAGTAGTGGTTGGACAGCGGGCGCAGCAGCCTACTATGTGGGATATTTGCAACCACGCA
CCTTTCTTCTCAAATATAACGAAAACGGAACAATTACCGATGCCGTAGACTGTGCCCTCGATCCCCTGTC
CGAAACTAAATGCACACTCAAGTCCTTCACAGTTGAGAAAGGCATATACCAAACCAGTAACTTCCGCGTC
CAACCCACCGAATCCATTGTTCGATTCCCTAACATCACCAATTTGTGTCCTTTCGGTGAAGTATTTAATG
CCACTCGATTTGCATCAGTTTATGCCTGGAATCGCAAGCGAATATCAAATTGTGTTGCAGATTATAGTGT
CCTGTATAATAGCGCATCATTCAGCACTTTTAAGTGTTATGGGGTCAGCCCTACGAAATTGAATGACTTG
TGTTTTACCAACGTTTACGCAGATTCTTTCGTCATACGCGGCGACGAAGTCCGACAGATTGCACCGGGGC
AAACCGGAAAGATAGCAGACTATAATTATAAGTTGCCGGATGACTTCACCGGCTGCGTTATAGCATGGAA
CTCCAATAATCTCGATTCAAAAGTCGGCGGCAACTATAATTATCTTTACCGCCTGTTTCGCAAGTCAAAT
CTGAAGCCCTTTGAACGTGACATCTCCACCGAAATTTATCAAGCTGGCAGCACCCCATGTAATGGAGTGA
AAGGGTTTAACTGTTATTTTCCCCTTCAATCATACGGATTTCAACCAACAAATGGGGTGGGCTATCAACC
ATATCGGGTGGTAGTCTTGAGCTTTGAGCTGCTCCACGCACCGGCTACAGTTTGCGGACCGAAGAAAAGC
ACTAACCTGGTGAAGAATAAATGTGTGAACTTCAACTTTAATGGGCTCACCGGAACAGGGGTGCTGACAG
AATCAAACAAGAAATTTCTCCCTTTTCAACAATTTGGTAGAGACATTGCCGATACCACAGATGCCGTCCG
CGATCCGCAAACACTGGAAATCCTCGATATAACACCCTGTAGCTTCGGCGGGGTCAGCGTGATAACTCCC
GGAACGAACACATCCAACCAAGTGGCTGTCCTGTATCAAGGTGTCAACTGTACCGAAGTCCCTGTGGCGA
TACACGCCGACCAACTGACACCCACCTGGAGAGTCTACTCAACAGGTTCCAATGTCTTTCAAACTAGAGC
GGGTTGTCTCATTGGCGCTGAGCATGTCAATAATTCATACGAATGTGATATTCCTATTGGGGCAGGAATC
TGTGCGTCTTATCAAACTCAAACGAACTCACCACGGCGCGCTCGCTCAGTAGCCAGCCAGTCCATAATCG
CCTATACCATGAGTCTCGGGGCTGAGAACTCCGTGGCTTATTCAAACAATTCCATCGCAATCCCAACTAA
CTTTACCATTAGCGTTACCACGGAAATCTTGCCCGTCAGCATGACTAAGACGAGCGTAGACTGTACGATG
TATATCTGTGGGGATTCCACCGAGTGTAGCAACCTCTTGCTTCAATACGGGTCTTTCTGTACTCAACTCA
ACCGAGCATTGACCGGAATTGCGGTCGAACAAGACAAGAATACCCAAGAGGTGTTCGCACAAGTAAAGCA
AATATACAAAACGCCGCCAATCAAAGATTTTGGCGGGTTTAATTTTAGCCAAATACTGCCAGACCCATCT
AAGCCTTCAAAACGCAGCTTTATCGAGGATCTGCTGTTCAACAAAGTTACGTTGGCTGACGCGGGTTTCA
TTAAGCAGTATGGGGATTGTTTGGGAGACATTGCGGCCCGCGACCTTATCTGTGCTCAAAAATTCAATGG
GTTGACAGTTCTGCCCCCTCTGCTCACTGATGAGATGATTGCACAGTATACATCAGCATTGTTGGCAGGA
ACCATTACATCCGGCTGGACTTTTGGCGCGGGTGCGGCCCTTCAAATACCTTTCGCTATGCAAATGGCTT
ACAGATTCAATGGGATTGGTGTCACGCAAAATGTATTGTATGAAAATCAGAAGCTGATCGCTAATCAATT
TAACAGCGCGATTGGCAAGATCCAAGATTCACTGTCAAGCACAGCGTCCGCCCTCGGCAAACTCCAAGAT
GTTGTGAATCAAAACGCCCAGGCCCTGAATACCCTCGTGAAGCAACTGAGTTCTAACTTCGGCGCAATCT
CCAGCGTCCTCAACGACATATTGTCCAGACTTGATAAGGTGGAAGCCGAGGTGCAAATTGATCGGCTCAT
CACAGGCAGGCTCCAGTCACTCCAAACTTATGTGACACAACAGTTGATCCGGGCTGCTGAGATACGAGCA
AGCGCCAACCTGGCCGCCACTAAAATGTCAGAGTGCGTGCTCGGGCAGTCCAAACGGGTTGACTTTTGTG
GCAAGGGCTATCACTTGATGTCCTTCCCCCAATCCGCCCCACATGGAGTGGTCTTTCTCCACGTCACTTA
TGTCCCTGCTCAAGAGAAGAACTTTACGACAGCTCCAGCAATCTGTCACGATGGCAAAGCGCACTTTCCC
AGGGAAGGCGTTTTCGTCAGTAATGGCACGCATTGGTTTGTGACCCAAAGGAATTTCTATGAACCCCAAA
TCATAACCACTGACAATACATTTGTCTCAGGCAACTGTGATGTGGTCATTGGGATCGTGAACAACACGGT
ATATGATCCCCTGCAACCCGAGTTGGATAGCTTCAAAGAGGAATTGGATAAATACTTTAAGAATCATACT
TCACCCGATGTTGATCTCGGGGACATATCAGGAATAAATGCAAGTTTCGTCAACATTCAGAAAGAGATTG
ATCGCCTTAATGAGGTCGCCAAGAACTTGAATGAATCTTTGATCGACTTGCAAGAACTGGGCAAATACGA
ACAATATATTAAATGGCCCTGGTACATTTGGTTGGGCTTTATCGCCGGACTTATAGCTATCGTTATGGTC
ACAATTATGTTGTGCTGTATGACTAGCTGTTGTTCCTGCTTGAAAGGATGTTGCAGTTGCGGATCTTGTT
GTAAATAAAGGATCCTCTAGAAGTTGTCTCCTCCTGCACTGACTGACTGATACAATCGATTTCTGGATCC
GCAGGCCTAATCAACCTCTGGATTACAAAATTTGTGAAAGATTGACTGGTATTCTTAACTATGTTGCTCC
TTTTACGCTATGTGGATACGCTGCTTTAATGCCTTTGTATCATGCTATTGCTTCCCGTATGGCTTTCATT
TTCTCCTCCTTGTATAAATCCTGGTTGCTGTCTCTTTATGAGGAGTTGTGGCCCGTTGTCAGGCAACGTG
GCGTGGTGTGCACTGTGTTTGCTGACGCAACCCCCACTGGTTGGGGCATTGCCACCACCTGTCAGCTCCT
TTCCGGGACTTTCGCTTTCCCCCTCCCTATTGCCACGGCGGAACTCATCGCCGCCTGCCTTGCCCGCTGC
TGGACAGGGGCTCGGCTGTTGGGCACTGACAATTCCGTGGTGTTGTCGGGGAAGCTGACGTCCTTTCCAT
GGCTGCTCGCCTGTGTTGCCACCTGGATTCTGCGCGGGACGTCCTTCTGCTACGTCCCTTCGGCCCTCAA
TCCAGCGGACCTTCCTTCCCGCGGCCTGCTGCCGGCTCTGCGGCCTCTTCCGCGTCTTCGCCTTCGCCCT
CAGACGAGTCGGATCTCCCTTTGGGCCGCCTCCCCGCCTGTCTAGCTTGACTGACTGAGATACAGCGTAC
CTTCAGCTCACAGACATGATAAGATACATTGATGAGTTTGGACAAACCACAACTAGAATGCAGTGAAAAA
AATGCTTTATTTGTGAAATTTGTGATGCTATTGCTTTATTTGTAACCATTATAAGCTGCAATAAACAAGT
TAACAACAACAATTGCATTCATTTTATGTTTCAGGTTCAGGGGGAGGTGTGGGAGGTTTTTTAAAGCAAG
TAAAACCTCTACAAATGTGGTATTGGCCCATCTCTATCGGTATCGTAGCATAACCCCTTGGGGCCTCTAA
ACGGGTCTTGAGGGGTTTTTTGTGCCCCTCGGGCCGGATTGCTATCTACCGGCATTGGCGCAGAAAAAAA
TGCCTGATGCGACGCTGCGCGTCTTATACTCCCACATATGCCAGATTCAGCAACGGATACGGCTTCCCCA
ACTTGCCCACTTCCATACGTGTCCTCCTTACCAGAAATTTATCCTTAAGGTCGTCAGCTATCCTGCAGGC
GATCTCTCGATTTCGATCAAGACATTCCTTTAATGGTCTTTTCTGGACACCACTAGGGGTCAGAAGTAGT
TCATCAAACTTTCTTCCCTCCCTAATCTCATTGGTTACCTTGGGCTATCGAAACTTAATTAAGCGATCTG
CATCTCAATTAGTCAGCAACCATAGTCCCGCCCCTAACTCCGCCCATCCCGCCCCTAACTCCGCCCAGTT
CCGCCCATTCTCCGCCCCATCGCTGACTAATTTTTTTTATTTATGCAGAGGCCGAGGCCGCCTCGGCCTC
TGAGCTATTCCAGAAGTAGTGAGGAGGCTTTTTTGGAGGCCTAGGCTTTTGCAAAGGAGGTAGCCAACAT
GATTGAACAAGATGGATTGCACGCAGGTTCTCCCGCCGCTTGGGTGGAGAGGCTATTCGGCTATGACTGG
GCACAACAGACAATCGGCTGCTCTGATGCCGCCGTGTTCCGGCTGTCAGCGCAGGGGCGCCCGGTTCTTT
TTGTCAAGACCGACCTGTCCGGTGCCCTGAATGAACTCCAGGACGAGGCAGCGCGGCTATCGTGGCTGGC
CACGACGGGCGTTCCTTGCGCAGCTGTGCTCGACGTTGTCACTGAAGCGGGAAGGGACTGGCTGCTATTG
GGCGAAGTGCCGGGGCAGGATCTCCTGTCATCTCACCTTGCTCCTGCCGAGAAAGTATCCATCATGGCTG
ATGCAATGCGGCGGCTGCATACGCTTGATCCGGCTACCTGCCCATTCGACCACCAAGCGAAACATCGCAT
CGAGCGAGCACGTACTCGGATGGAAGCCGGTCTTGTCGATCAGGATGATCTGGACGAAGAGCATCAGGGG
CTCGCGCCAGCCGAACTGTTCGCCAGGCTCAAGGCGCGGATGCCCGACGGCGAGGATCTCGTCGTGACCC
ACGGCGATGCCTGCTTGCCGAATATCATGGTGGAAAATGGCCGCTTTTCTGGATTCATCGACTGTGGCCG
GCTGGGTGTGGCGGACCGCTATCAGGACATAGCGTTGGCTACCCGTGATATTGCTGAAGAGCTTGGCGGC
GAATGGGCTGACCGCTTCCTCGTGCTTTACGGTATCGCCGCTCCCGATTCGCAGCGCATCGCCTTCTATC
GCCTTCTTGACGAGTTCTTCTAGTATGTAAGCCCTGTGCCTTCTAGTTGCCAGCCATCTGTTGTTTGCCC
CTCCCCCGTGCCTTCCTTGACCCTGGAAGGTGCCACTCCCACTGTCCTTTCCTAATAAAATGAGGAAATT
GCATCGCATTGTCTGAGTAGGTGTCATTCTATTCTGGGGGGTGGGGTGGGGCAGGACAGCAAGGGGGAGG
ATTGGGAAGACAATAGCAGGCATGCTGGGGATGCGGTGGGCTCTATGGTTAATTAACCAGTCAAGTCAGC
TACTTGGCGAGATCGACTTGTCTGGGTTTCGACTACGCTCAGAATTGCGTCAGTCAAGTTCGATCTGGTC
CTTGCTATTGCACCCGTTCTCCGATTACGAGTTTCATTTAAATCATGTGAGCAAAAGGCCAGCAAAAGGC
CAGGAACCGTAAAAAGGCCGCGTTGCTGGCGTTTTTCCATAGGCTCCGCCCCCCTGACGAGCATCACAAA
AATCGACGCTCAAGTCAGAGGTGGCGAAACCCGACAGGACTATAAAGATACCAGGCGTTTCCCCCTGGAA
GCTCCCTCGTGCGCTCTCCTGTTCCGACCCTGCCGCTTACCGGATACCTGTCCGCCTTTCTCCCTTCGGG
AAGCGTGGCGCTTTCTCATAGCTCACGCTGTAGGTATCTCAGTTCGGTGTAGGTCGTTCGCTCCAAGCTG
GGCTGTGTGCACGAACCCCCCGTTCAGCCCGACCGCTGCGCCTTATCCGGTAACTATCGTCTTGAGTCCA
ACCCGGTAAGACACGACTTATCGCCACTGGCAGCAGCCACTGGTAACAGGATTAGCAGAGCGAGGTATGT
AGGCGGTGCTACAGAGTTCTTGAAGTGGTGGCCTAACTACGGCTACACTAGAAGAACAGTATTTGGTATC
TGCGCTCTGCTGAAGCCAGTTACCTTCGGAAAAAGAGTTGGTAGCTCTTGATCCGGCAAACAAACCACCG
CTGGTAGCGGTGGTTTTTTTGTTTGCAAGCAGCAGATTACGCGCAGAAAAAAAGGATCTCAAGAAGATCC
TTTGATCTTTTCTACGGGGTCTGACGCTCAGTGGAACGAAAACTCACGTTAAGGGATTTTGGTCATGAGA
TTATCAAAAAGGATCTTCACCTAGATCCTTTTAAATTAAAAATGAAGTTTTAAATCAATCTAAAGTATAT
ATGAGTAAACTTGGTCTGACAGTTACCAATGCTTAATCAGTGAGGCACCTATCTCAGCGATCTGTCTATT
TCGTTCATCCATAGTTGCATTTAAATTTCCGAACTCTCCAAGGCCCTCGTCGGAAAATCTTCAAACCTTT
CGTCCGATCCATCTTGCAGGCTACCTCTCGAACGAACTATCGCAAGTCTCTTGGCCGGCCTTGCGCCTTG
GCTATTGCTTGGCAGCGCCTATCGCCAGGTATTACTCCAATCCCGAATATCCGAGATCGGGATCACCCGA
GAGAAGTTCAACCTACATCCTCAATCCCGATCTATCCGAGATCCGAGGAATATCGAAATCGGGGCGCGCC
TGGTGTACCGAGAACGATCCTCTCAGTGCGAGTCTCGACGATCCATATCGTTGCTTGGCAGTCAGCCAGT
CGGAATCCAGCTTGGGACCCAGGAAGTCCAATCGTCAGATATTGTACTCAAGCCTGGTCACGGCAGCGTA
CCGATCTGTTTAAACCTAGATATTGATAGTCTGATCGGTCAACGTATAATCGAGTCCTAGCTTTTGCAAA
CATCTATCAAGAGACAGGATCAGCAGGAGGCTTTCGCATGAGTATTCAACATTTCCGTGTCGCCCTTATT
CCCTTTTTTGCGGCATTTTGCCTTCCTGTTTTTGCTCACCCAGAAACGCTGGTGAAAGTAAAAGATGCTG
AAGATCAGTTGGGTGCGCGAGTGGGTTACATCGAACTGGATCTCAACAGCGGTAAGATCCTTGAGAGTTT
TCGCCCCGAAGAACGCTTTCCAATGATGAGCACTTTTAAAGTTCTGCTATGTGGCGCGGTATTATCCCGT
ATTGACGCCGGGCAAGAGCAACTCGGTCGCCGCATACACTATTCTCAGAATGACTTGGTTGAGTATTCAC
CAGTCACAGAAAAGCATCTTACGGATGGCATGACAGTAAGAGAATTATGCAGTGCTGCCATAACCATGAG
TGATAACACTGCGGCCAACTTACTTCTGACAACGATTGGAGGACCGAAGGAGCTAACCGCTTTTTTGCAC
AACATGGGGGATCATGTAACTCGCCTTGATCGTTGGGAACCGGAGCTGAATGAAGCCATACCAAACGACG
AGCGTGACACCACGATGCCTGTAGCAATGGCAACAACCTTGCGTAAACTATTAACTGGCGAACTACTTAC
TCTAGCTTCCCGGCAACAGTTGATAGACTGGATGGAGGCGGATAAAGTTGCAGGACCACTTCTGCGCTCG
GCCCTTCCGGCTGGCTGGTTTATTGCTGATAAATCTGGAGCCGGTGAGCGTGGGTCTCGCGGTATCATTG
CAGCACTGGGGCCAGATGGTAAGCCCTCCCGTATCGTAGTTATCTACACGACGGGGAGTCAGGCAACTAT
GGATGAACGAAATAGACAGATCGCTGAGATAGGTGCCTCACTGATTAAGCATTGGTAACCGATTCTAGGT
GCATTGGCGCAGAAAAAAATGCCTGATGCGACGCTGCGCGTCTTATACTCCCACATATGCCAGATTCAGC
AACGGATACGGCTTCCCCAACTTGCCCACTTCCATACGTGTCCTCCTTACCAGAAATTTATCCTTAAGAT
CCCGAATCGTTTAAACTCGACTCTGGCTCTATCGAATCTCCGTCGTTTCGAGCTTACGCGAACAGCCGTG
GCGCTCATTTGCTCGTCGGGCATCGAATCTCGTCAGCTATCGTCAGCTTACCTTTTTGGCAGCGATCGCG
GCTCCCGACATCTTGGACCATTAGCTCCACAGGTATCTTCTTCCCTCTAGTGGTCATAACAGCAGCTTCA
GCTACCTCTCAATTCAAAAAACCCCTCAAGACCCGTTTAGAGGCCCCAAGGGGTTATGCTATCAATCGTT
GCGTTACACACACAAAAAACCAACACACATCCATCTTCGATGGATAGCGATTTTATTATCTAACTGCTGA
TCGAGTGTAGCCAGATCTAGTAATCAATTACGGGGTCATTAGTTCATAGCCCATATATGGAGTTCCGCGT
TACATAACTTACGGTAAATGGCCCGCCTGGCTGACCGCCCAACGACCCCCGCCCATTGACGTCAATAATG
ACGTATGTTCCCATAGTAACGCCAATAGGGACTTTCCATTGACGTCAATGGGTGGAGTATTTACGGTAAA
CTGCCCACTTGGCAGTACATCAAGTGTATCATATGCCAAGTACGCCCCCTATTGACGTCAATGACGGTAA
ATGGCCCGCCTGGCATTATGCCCAGTACATGACCTTATGGGACTTTCCTACTTGGCAGTACATCTACGTA
TTAGTCATCGCTATTACCATGCTGATGCGGTTTTGGCAGTACATCAATGGGCGTGGATAGCGGTTTGACT
CACGGGGATTTCCAAGTCTCCACCCCATTGACGTCAATGGGAGTTTGTTTTGGCACCAAAATCAACGGGA
CTTTCCAAAATGTCGTAACAACTCCGCCCCATTGACGCAAATGGGCGGTAGGCGTGTACGGTGGGAGGTC
TATATAAGCAGAGCTGGTTTAGTGAACCGTCAGATCGCCTGGAGACGCCATCCACGCTGTTTTGACCTCC
ATAGAAGACACCGGGACCGATCCAGCCTCCCCTCGAAGCTTACATGTGGTACCGAGCTCGGATCCTGAGA
ACTTCAGGGTGAGTCTATGGGACCCTTGATGTTTTCTTTCCCCTTCTTTTCTATGGTTAAGTTCATGTCA
TAGGAAGGGGAGAAGTAACAGGGTACACATATTGACCAAATCAGGGTAATTTTGCATTTGTAATTTTAAA
AAATGCTTTCTTCTTTTAATATACTTTTTTGTTTATCTTATTTCTAATACTTTCCCTAATCTCTTTCTTT
CAGGGCAATAATGATACAATGTATCATGCCTCTTTGCACCATTCTAAAGAATAACAGTGATAATTTCTGG
GTTAAGGCAATAGCAATATTTCTGCATATAAATATTTCTGCATATAAATTGTAACTGATGTAAGAGGTTT
CATATTGCTAATAGCAGCTACAATCCAGCTACCATTCTGCTTTTATTTTATGGTTGGGATAAGGCTGGAT
TATTCTGAGTCCAAGCTAGGCCCTTTTGCTAA
